>Addgene plasmid #141761 | TFORF0940 | addgene full sequence | sequence record 415096 | Addgene NGS Result
TTAATGTAGTCTTATGCAATACTCTTGTAGTCTTGCAACATGGTAACGATGAGTTAGCAACATGCCTTAC
AAGGAGAGAAAAAGCACCGTGCATGCCGATTGGTGGAAGTAAGGTGGTACGATCGTGCCTTATTAGGAAG
GCAACAGACGGGTCTGACATGGATTGGACGAACCACTGAATTGCCGCATTGCAGAGATATTGTATTTAAG
TGCCTAGCTCGATACATAAACGGGTCTCTCTGGTTAGACCAGATCTGAGCCTGGGAGCTCTCTGGCTAAC
TAGGGAACCCACTGCTTAAGCCTCAATAAAGCTTGCCTTGAGTGCTTCAAGTAGTGTGTGCCCGTCTGTT
GTGTGACTCTGGTAACTAGAGATCCCTCAGACCCTTTTAGTCAGTGTGGAAAATCTCTAGCAGTGGCGCC
CGAACAGGGACTTGAAAGCGAAAGGGAAACCAGAGGAGCTCTCTCGACGCAGGACTCGGCTTGCTGAAGC
GCGCACGGCAAGAGGCGAGGGGCGGCGACTGGTGAGTACGCCAAAAATTTTGACTAGCGGAGGCTAGAAG
GAGAGAGATGGGTGCGAGAGCGTCAGTATTAAGCGGGGGAGAATTAGATCGCGATGGGAAAAAATTCGGT
TAAGGCCAGGGGGAAAGAAAAAATATAAATTAAAACATATAGTATGGGCAAGCAGGGAGCTAGAACGATT
CGCAGTTAATCCTGGCCTGTTAGAAACATCAGAAGGCTGTAGACAAATACTGGGACAGCTACAACCATCC
CTTCAGACAGGATCAGAAGAACTTAGATCATTATATAATACAGTAGCAACCCTCTATTGTGTGCATCAAA
GGATAGAGATAAAAGACACCAAGGAAGCTTTAGACAAGATAGAGGAAGAGCAAAACAAAAGTAAGACCAC
CGCACAGCAAGCGGCCGCTGATCTTCAGACCTGGAGGAGGAGATATGAGGGACAATTGGAGAAGTGAATT
ATATAAATATAAAGTAGTAAAAATTGAACCATTAGGAGTAGCACCCACCAAGGCAAAGAGAAGAGTGGTG
CAGAGAGAAAAAAGAGCAGTGGGAATAGGAGCTTTGTTCCTTGGGTTCTTGGGAGCAGCAGGAAGCACTA
TGGGCGCAGCGTCAATGACGCTGACGGTACAGGCCAGACAATTATTGTCTGGTATAGTGCAGCAGCAGAA
CAATTTGCTGAGGGCTATTGAGGCGCAACAGCATCTGTTGCAACTCACAGTCTGGGGCATCAAGCAGCTC
CAGGCAAGAATCCTGGCTGTGGAAAGATACCTAAAGGATCAACAGCTCCTGGGGATTTGGGGTTGCTCTG
GAAAACTCATTTGCACCACTGCTGTGCCTTGGAATGCTAGTTGGAGTAATAAATCTCTGGAACAGATTTG
GAATCACACGACCTGGATGGAGTGGGACAGAGAAATTAACAATTACACAAGCTTAATACACTCCTTAATT
GAAGAATCGCAAAACCAGCAAGAAAAGAATGAACAAGAATTATTGGAATTAGATAAATGGGCAAGTTTGT
GGAATTGGTTTAACATAACAAATTGGCTGTGGTATATAAAATTATTCATAATGATAGTAGGAGGCTTGGT
AGGTTTAAGAATAGTTTTTGCTGTACTTTCTATAGTGAATAGAGTTAGGCAGGGATATTCACCATTATCG
TTTCAGACCCACCTCCCAACCCCGAGGGGACCCATGCATTGCATCTCAATTAGTCAGCAACCAGGTGTGG
AAAGTCCCCAGGCTCCCCAGCAGGCAGAAGTATGCAAAGCATGCGTCTCAATTAGTCAGCAACCATAGTC
CCGCCCCTAACTCCGCCCATCCCGCCCCTAACTCCGCCCAGTTCCGCCCATTCTCCGCCCCATGGCTGAC
TAATTTTTTTTATTTATGCAGAGGCCGAGGCCGCCTCGGCCTCTGAGCTATTCCAGAAGTAGTGAGGAGG
CTTTTTTGGAGGCCTAGGCTTTTGCAAAAAGCTTTCTAGAGGTACCACCGGAGCTTACCATGACCGAGTA
CAAGCCCACGGTGCGCCTCGCCACCCGCGACGACGTCCCCAGGGCCGTACGCACCCTCGCCGCCGCGTTC
GCCGACTACCCCGCCACGCGCCACACCGTCGATCCGGACCGCCACATCGAGCGGGTCACCGAGCTGCAAG
AACTCTTCCTCACGCGCGTCGGGCTCGACATCGGCAAGGTGTGGGTCGCGGACGACGGCGCCGCCGTGGC
GGTCTGGACCACGCCGGAGAGCGTCGAAGCGGGGGCGGTGTTCGCCGAGATCGGCCCGCGCATGGCCGAG
TTGAGCGGTTCCCGGCTGGCCGCGCAGCAACAGATGGAAGGCCTCCTGGCGCCGCACCGGCCCAAGGAGC
CCGCGTGGTTCCTGGCCACCGTCGGCGTCTCGCCCGACCACCAGGGCAAGGGTCTGGGCAGCGCCGTCGT
GCTCCCCGGAGTGGAGGCGGCCGAGCGCGCCGGGGTGCCCGCCTTCCTGGAGACCTCCGCGCCCCGCAAC
CTCCCCTTCTACGAGCGGCTCGGCTTCACCGTCACCGCCGACGTCGAGGTGCCCGAAGGACCGCGCACCT
GGTGCATGACCCGCAAGCCCGGTGCCAGTTAACGAATTCTAGATCTTGAGACAAATGGCAGTATTCATCC
ACAATTTTAAAAGAAAAGGGGGGATTGGGGGGTACAGTGCAGGGGAAAGAATAGTAGACATAATAGCAAC
AGACATACAAACTAAAGAATTACAAAAACAAATTACAAAAATTCAAAATTTTCGGGTTTATTACAGGGAC
AGCAGAGATCCACTTTGGCGCCGGCTCGAGGCCTGCAGGTGCAAAGATGGATAAAGTTTTAAACAGAGAG
GAATCTTTGCAGCTAATGGACCTTCTAGGTCTTGAAAGGAGTGGGAATTGGCTCCGGTGCCCGTCAGTGG
GCAGAGCGCACATCGCCCACAGTCCCCGAGAAGTTGGGGGGAGGGGTCGGCAATTGAACCGGTGCCTAGA
GAAGGTGGCGCGGGGTAAACTGGGAAAGTGATGTCGTGTACTGGCTCCGCCTTTTTCCCGAGGGTGGGGG
AGAACCGTATATAAGTGCAGTAGTCGCCGTGAACGTTCTTTTTCGCAACGGGTTTGCCGCCAGAACACAG
GTAAGTGCCGTGTGTGGTTCCCGCGGGCCTGGCCTCTTTACGGGTTATGGCCCTTGCGTGCCTTGAATTA
CTTCCACCTGGCTGCAGTACGTGATTCTTGATCCCGAGCTTCGGGTTGGAAGTGGGTGGGAGAGTTCGAG
GCCTTGCGCTTAAGGAGCCCCTTCGCCTCGTGCTTGAGTTGAGGCCTGGCCTGGGCGCTGGGGCCGCCGC
GTGCGAATCTGGTGGCACCTTCGCGCCTGTCTCGCTGCTTTCGATAAGTCTCTAGCCATTTAAAATTTTT
GATGACCTGCTGCGACGCTTTTTTTCTGGCAAGATAGTCTTGTAAATGCGGGCCAAGATCTGCACACTGG
TATTTCGGTTTTTGGGGCCGCGGGCGGCGACGGGGCCCGTGCGTCCCAGCGCACATGTTCGGCGAGGCGG
GGCCTGCGAGCGCGGCCACCGAGAATCGGACGGGGGTAGTCTCAAGCTGGCCGGCCTGCTCTGGTGCCTG
GCCTCGCGCCGCCGTGTATCGCCCCGCCCTGGGCGGCAAGGCTGGCCCGGTCGGCACCAGTTGCGTGAGC
GGAAAGATGGCCGCTTCCCGGCCCTGCTGCAGGGAGCTCAAAATGGAGGACGCGGCGCTCGGGAGAGCGG
GCGGGTGAGTCACCCACACAAAGGAAAAGGGCCTTTCCGTCCTCAGCCGTCGCTTCATGTGACTCCACGG
AGTACCGGGCGCCGTCCAGGCACCTCGATTAGTTCTCGAGCTTTTGGAGTACGTCGTCTTTAGGTTGGGG
GGAGGGGTTTTATGCGATGGAGTTTCCCCACACTGAGTGGGTGGAGACTGAAGTTAGGCCAGCTTGGCAC
TTGATGTAATTCTCCTTGGAATTTGCCCTTTTTGAGTTTGGATCTTGGTTCATTCTCAAGCCTCAGACAG
TGGTTCAAAGTTTTTTTCTTCCATTTCAGGTGTCGTGAGGCTAGCACCGCCACCATGAATGAGTATCCTA
AAAAAAGAAAAAGGAAGACTCTACACCCTTCTCGTTATTCAGATTCCTCTGGAATAAGCAGAATTGCAGA
TGGATTCAATGGAATTTTCTCTGATCATTGTTACAGTGTCTGTTCTATGAGACAGCCAGATTTAAAATAT
TTTGACAACAAAGATGATGATTCTGATACCGAGACGTCAAATGACTTGCCAAAATTTGCAGATGGAATCA
AGGCCAGAAACAGAAATCAGAACTACCTGGTTCCCAGTCCTGTACTTAGAATTCTAGACCACACTGCCTT
TTCTACAGAAAAATCTGCTGATATTGTAATTTGTGATGAAGAGTGTGACTCACCTGAATCAGTCAACCAG
CAAACCCAAGAGGAGAGTCCTATAGAAGTTCACACTGCTGAAGATGTTCCAATTGCTGTAGAAGTGCATG
CGATTTCTGAGGATTATGATATAGAGACAGAAAACAATTCCTCTGAGAGTCTCCAAGACCAAACTGATGA
AGAACCGCCAGCTAAACTTTGTAAAATTCTTGACAAGAGCCAAGCTTTGAATGTGACTGCCCAGCAGAAA
TGGCCTTTACTGAGAGCTAATAGCAGTGGCCTCTATAAATGTGAACTTTGTGAGTTTAACAGCAAATATT
TTTCTGACTTAAAGCAGCATATGATCCTGAAGCATAAACGTACTGATTCAAATGTGTGTCGAGTATGCAA
GGAAAGTTTCTCTACCAATATGCTTCTGATAGAACATGCCAAACTGCATGAAGAGGATCCCTACATTTGT
AAATACTGTGATTATAAGACAGTAATTTTTGAGAACCTCAGCCAGCACATTGCAGACACCCATTTTAGTG
ATCACCTCTATTGGTGTGAACAGTGTGATGTACAGTTCTCCTCAAGCAGTGAACTCTACCTACATTTCCA
GGAGCACAGCTGTGATGAACAGTACTTGTGTCAGTTCTGTGAACATGAAACTAATGATCCAGAAGACTTG
CATAGCCATGTGGTAAATGAGCATGCATGTAAATTAATAGAGTTAAGTGATAAGTATAACAATGGTGAAC
ATGGACAGTATAGCCTCTTAAGCAAAATTACCTTTGACAAATGTAAAAACTTCTTTGTATGTCAAGTATG
TGGTTTTCGGAGTAGACTTCACACAAATGTTAACAGGCATGTTGCTATTGAACATACAAAAATTTTTCCT
CATGTTTGTGATGACTGTGGGAAAGGCTTTTCAAGTATGCTAGAATATTGCAAGCATTTAAATTCACATT
TATCTGAAGGGATTTATTTATGTCAATATTGTGAATATTCAACAGGACAAATTGAAGATCTTAAAATTCA
TCTAGATTTCAAGCATTCAGCTGACTTGCCTCATAAATGTAGTGACTGCTTGATGAGGTTTGGAAATGAA
AGGGAATTAATAAGTCACCTTCCAGTCCATGAGACAACTTAGTAATGAACTAGTCCGTAACTTGAAAGTA
TTTCGATTTCTTGGCTTTATATATCTTGTGGAAAGGACGATCAGTCACCTGGAAGCTTACCATCACGCGT
TAAGTCGACAATCAACCTCTGGATTACAAAATTTGTGAAAGATTGACTGGTATTCTTAACTATGTTGCTC
CTTTTACGCTATGTGGATACGCTGCTTTAATGCCTTTGTATCATGCTATTGCTTCCCGTATGGCTTTCAT
TTTCTCCTCCTTGTATAAATCCTGGTTGCTGTCTCTTTATGAGGAGTTGTGGCCCGTTGTCAGGCAACGT
GGCGTGGTGTGCACTGTGTTTGCTGACGCAACCCCCACTGGTTGGGGCATTGCCACCACCTGTCAGCTCC
TTTCCGGGACTTTCGCTTTCCCCCTCCCTATTGCCACGGCGGAACTCATCGCCGCCTGCCTTGCCCGCTG
CTGGACAGGGGCTCGGCTGTTGGGCACTGACAATTCCGTGGTGTTGTCGGGGAAATCATCGTCCTTTCCT
TGGCTGCTCGCCTGTGTTGCCACCTGGATTCTGCGCGGGACGTCCTTCTGCTACGTCCCTTCGGCCCTCA
ATCCAGCGGACCTTCCTTCCCGCGGCCTGCTGCCGGCTCTGCGGCCTCTTCCGCGTCTTCGCCTTCGCCC
TCAGACGAGTCGGATCTCCCTTTGGGCCGCCTCCCCGCGTCGACTTTAAGACCAATGACTTACAAGGCAG
CTGTAGATCTTAGCCACTTTTTAAAAGAAAAGGGGGGACTGGAAGGGCTAATTCACTCCCAACGAAGACA
AGATCTGCTTTTTGCTTGTACTGGGTCTCTCTGGTTAGACCAGATCTGAGCCTGGGAGCTCTCTGGCTAA
CTAGGGAACCCACTGCTTAAGCCTCAATAAAGCTTGCCTTGAGTGCTTCAAGTAGTGTGTGCCCGTCTGT
TGTGTGACTCTGGTAACTAGAGATCCCTCAGACCCTTTTAGTCAGTGTGGAAAATCTCTAGCAGTACGTA
TAGTAGTTCATGTCATCTTATTATTCAGTATTTATAACTTGCAAAGAAATGAATATCAGAGAGTGAGAGG
AACTTGTTTATTGCAGCTTATAATGGTTACAAATAAAGCAATAGCATCACAAATTTCACAAATAAAGCAT
TTTTTTCACTGCATTCTAGTTGTGGTTTGTCCAAACTCATCAATGTATCTTATCATGTCTGGCTCTAGCT
ATCCCGCCCCTAACTCCGCCCATCCCGCCCCTAACTCCGCCCAGTTCCGCCCATTCTCCGCCCCATGGCT
GACTAATTTTTTTTATTTATGCAGAGGCCGAGGCCGCCTCGGCCTCTGAGCTATTCCAGAAGTAGTGAGG
AGGCTTTTTTGGAGGCCTAGGGACGTACCCAATTCGCCCTATAGTGAGTCGTATTACGCGCGCTCACTGG
CCGTCGTTTTACAACGTCGTGACTGGGAAAACCCTGGCGTTACCCAACTTAATCGCCTTGCAGCACATCC
CCCTTTCGCCAGCTGGCGTAATAGCGAAGAGGCCCGCACCGATCGCCCTTCCCAACAGTTGCGCAGCCTG
AATGGCGAATGGG
[124 nt withheld, positions 7154-7277]
C
[91 nt withheld, positions 7279-7369]
A
[49 nt withheld, positions 7371-7419]
CCTTTGACGTTGGAGTCCACGTTCTTT
[37 nt withheld, positions 7447-7483]
ACCCTATCTCGGTCTATTCTTTTGATTTATAAGGGATTTTGCCGATTTCGGCCTATTGGTTAAAAAATGA
GCTGATTTAACAAAAATTTAACGCGAATTTTAACAAAATATTAACGCTTACAATTTAGGTGGCACTTTTC
GGGGAAATGTGCGCGGAACCCCTATTTGTTTATTTTTCTAAATACATTCAAATATGTATCCGCTCATGAG
ACAATAACCCTGATAAATGCTTCAATAATATTGAAAAAGGAAGAGTATGAGTATTCAACATTTCCGTGTC
GCCCTTATTCCCTTTTTTGCGGCATTTTGCCTTCCTGTTTTTGCTCACCCAGAAACGCTGGTGAAAGTAA
AAGATGCTGAAGATCAGTTGGGTGCACGAGTGGGTTACATCGAACTGGATCTCAACAGCGGTAAGATCCT
TGAGAGTTTTCGCCCCGAAGAACGTTTTCCAATGATGAGCACTTTTAAAGTTCTGCTATGTGGCGCGGTA
TTATCCCGTATTGACGCCGGGCAAGAGCAACTCGGTCGCCGCATACACTATTCTCAGAATGACTTGGTTG
AGTACTCACCAGTCACAGAAAAGCATCTTACGGATGGCATGACAGTAAGAGAATTATGCAGTGCTGCCAT
AACCATGAGTGATAACACTGCGGCCAACTTACTTCTGACAACGATCGGAGGACCGAAGGAGCTAACCGCT
TTTTTGCACAACATGGGGGATCATGTAACTCGCCTTGATCGTTGGGAACCGGAGCTGAATGAAGCCATAC
CAAACGACGAGCGTGACACCACGATGCCTGTAGCAATGGCAACAACGTTGCGCAAACTATTAACTGGCGA
ACTACTTACTCTAGCTTCCCGGCAACAATTAATAGACTGGATGGAGGCGGATAAAGTTGCAGGACCACTT
CTGCGCTCGGCCCTTCCGGCTGGCTGGTTTATTGCTGATAAATCTGGAGCCGGTGAGCGTGGGTCTCGCG
GTATCATTGCAGCACTGGGGCCAGATGGTAAGCCCTCCCGTATCGTAGTTATCTACACGACGGGGAGTCA
GGCAACTATGGATGAACGAAATAGACAGATCGCTGAGATAGGTGCCTCACTGATTAAGCATTGGTAACTG
TCAGACCAAGTTTACTCATATATACTTTAGATTGATTTAAAACTTCATTTTTAATTTAAAAGGATCTAGG
TGAAGATCCTTTTTGATAATCTCATGACCAAAATCCCTTAACGTGAGTTTTCGTTCCACTGAGCGTCAGA
CCCCGTAGAAAAGATCAAAGGATCTTCTTGAGATCCTTTTTTTCTGCGCGTAATCTGCTGCTTGCAAACA
AAAAAACCACCGCTACCAGCGGTGGTTTGTTTGCCGGATCAAGAGCTACCAACTCTTTTTCCGAAGGTAA
CTGGCTTCAGCAGAGCGCAGATACCAAATACTGTTCTTCTAGTGTAGCCGTAGTTAGGCCACCACTTCAA
GAACTCTGTAGCACCGCCTACATACCTCGCTCTGCTAATCCTGTTACCAGTGGCTGCTGCCAGTGGCGAT
AAGTCGTGTCTTACCGGGTTGGACTCAAGACGATAGTTACCGGATAAGGCGCAGCGGTCGGGCTGAACGG
GGGGTTCGTGCACACAGCCCAGCTTGGAGCGAACGACCTACACCGAACTGAGATACCTACAGCGTGAGCT
ATGAGAAAGCGCCACGCTTCCCGAAGGGAGAAAGGCGGACAGGTATCCGGTAAGCGGCAGGGTCGGAACA
GGAGAGCGCACGAGGGAGCTTCCAGGGGGAAACGCCTGGTATCTTTATAGTCCTGTCGGGTTTCGCCACC
TCTGACTTGAGCGTCGATTTTTGTGATGCTCGTCAGGGGGGCGGAGCCTATGGAAAAACGCCAGCAACGC
GGCCTTTTTACGGTTCCTGGCCTTTTGCTGGCCTTTTGCTCACATGTTCTTTCCTGCGTTATCCCCTGAT
TCTGTGGATAACCGTATTACCGCCTTTGAGTGAGCTGATACCGCTCGCCGCAGCCGAACGACCGAGCGCA
GCGAGTCAGTGAGCGAGGAAGCGGAAGAGCGCCCAATACGCAAACCGCCTCTCCCCGCGCGTTGGCCGAT
TCATTAATGCAGCTGGCACGACAGGTTTCCCGACTGGAAAGCGGGCAGTGAGCGCAACGCAATTAATGTG
AGTTAGCTCACTCATTAGGCACCCCAGGCTTTACACTTTATGCTTCCGGCTCGTATGTTGTGTGGAATTG
TGAGCGGATAACAATTTCACACAGGAAACAGCTATGACCATGATTACGCCAAGCGCGCAATTAACCCTCA
CTAAAGGGAACAAAAGCTGGAGCTGCAAGC
Features (pLannotate 1.2.2; 31 found; start..end, strand, type, name):
      5..231     +  promoter       RSV promoter: Rous sarcoma virus enhancer/promoter
    232..412     +  LTR            5' LTR (truncated): truncated 5' long terminal repeat (LTR) from HIV-1
    459..584     +  misc_feature   HIV-1 Ψ: packaging signal of human immunodeficiency virus type 1
    568..931     +  CDS            HIV-1 gag (fragment): gag protein from human immunodeficiency virus 1; gag
   1077..1310    +  misc_feature   RRE: The Rev response element (RRE) of HIV-1 allows for Rev-dependent mRNA export from the nucleus to the cytoplasm.
   1687..1713    +  CDS            Rev (fragment): human immunodeficiency virus 1 (HIV-1) Rev protein; rev; enhances nuclear export of unspliced and incompletely spliced viral mRNAs
   1720..1743    +  promoter       SV40 promoter (fragment): SV40 early promoter
   1744..1815    +  promoter       SV40 promoter (fragment): SV40 enhancer and early promoter
   1839..1974    +  rep_origin     SV40 ori: SV40 origin of replication
   2020..2616    +  CDS            PuroR (fragment): puromycin N-acetyltransferase; pac from Streptomyces; confers resistance to puromycin
   2665..2782    +  misc_feature   cPPT/CTS: central polypurine tract and central termination sequence of HIV-1
   2847..2913    +  CDS            small t antigen (fragment): SV40 (simian virus 40) small t antigen
   2920..4098    +  promoter       EF-1α promoter: strong constitutive promoter for human elongation factor EF-1α
   4115..5569    +  CDS            ZNF639: ZN639_HUMAN - Also known as ZASC1. Experimental evidence at protein level: Swiss-Prot protein existence level 1. Binds DNA and may function as a transcriptional repressor. From Homo sapiens (Human).
   5585..5638    +  promoter       U6 promoter (fragment): RNA polymerase III promoter for human U6 snRNA
   5680..6268    +  misc_feature   WPRE: woodchuck hepatitis virus posttranscriptional regulatory element
   6319..6338    +  misc_feature   cPPT/CTS (fragment): central polypurine tract and central termination sequence of HIV-1
   6340..6573    +  LTR            3' LTR (ΔU3): self-inactivating 3' long terminal repeat (LTR) from HIV-1
   6651..6772    +  polyA_signal   SV40 poly(A) signal: SV40 polyadenylation signal
   6812..6947    +  rep_origin     SV40 ori: SV40 origin of replication
   6968..6986    -  promoter       T7 promoter: promoter for bacteriophage T7 RNA polymerase
   6994..7149    +  CDS            lacZα (fragment): LacZα fragment of β-galactosidase; lacZ fragment
   7154..7582    +  rep_origin     f1 ori (sequence partly withheld): f1 bacteriophage origin of replication; arrow indicates direction of (+) strand synthesis
   7635..7739    +  promoter       AmpR promoter: bla
   7740..8600    +  CDS            AmpR: β-lactamase; bla; confers resistance to ampicillin, carbenicillin, and related antibiotics
   8771..9359    +  rep_origin     ori: high-copy-number ColE1/pMB1/pBR322/pUC origin of replication
   9542..9634    +  CDS            lacI (fragment): lac repressor; lacI; The lac repressor binds to the lac operator to inhibit transcription in E. coli. This inhibition can be relieved by adding lactose or isopropyl-β-D-thiogalactopyranoside (IPTG).
   9647..9668    +  protein_bind   CAP binding site: CAP binding activates transcription in the presence of cAMP. E. coli catabolite activator protein
   9683..9713    +  promoter       lac promoter: promoter for the E. coli lac operon
   9721..9737    +  protein_bind   lac operator: The lac repressor binds to the lac operator to inhibit transcription in E. coli. This inhibition can be relieved by adding lactose or isopropyl-β-D-thiogalactopyranoside (IPTG). lac repressor encoded by lacI
   9782..9800    +  promoter       T3 promoter: promoter for bacteriophage T3 RNA polymerase
