[The description below was written by a language model from this plasmid's Addgene catalogue record and pLannotate feature annotations shown in this document.]
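Description:
TFORF0940 is a lentiviral mammalian expression plasmid built on the pLX_TRC317 backbone and carrying the human zinc-finger transcription factor ZNF639 (also known as ZASC1), a DNA-binding protein that may act as a transcriptional repressor. It belongs to a barcoded transcription factor ORF collection in which each construct carries a unique 24-bp barcode, so that the overexpressed factor can be identified in pooled screens. The barcode is not annotated as a separate feature. The recorded insert is somewhat longer than the annotated coding sequence, which may reflect flanking barcode sequence, but the record does not state this. In bacteria the plasmid replicates from a high-copy ColE1/pUC-type origin and is selected with ampicillin through the β-lactamase gene. An f1 origin and lac/T7/T3 remnants are left over from the cloning backbone. The depositor notes that the plasmid may recombine.

The transfer cassette has a third-generation layout. An RSV promoter fused to a truncated HIV-1 5' LTR drives genomic RNA production. It is followed by the Ψ packaging signal with a partial gag fragment, the Rev response element for Rev-dependent nuclear export, and a cPPT/CTS element. The cassette ends in a self-inactivating ΔU3 3' LTR followed by an SV40 polyadenylation signal. Within the provirus, an SV40 early promoter drives puromycin N-acetyltransferase for selection of transduced cells, and a separate EF-1α promoter drives constitutive expression of the ZNF639 ORF. A WPRE downstream enhances transcript stability and expression. A short U6 promoter fragment lies between the ORF and the WPRE and appears to be only a residual or primer-binding sequence. The construct is intended for stable ZNF639 overexpression, individually or in pooled screens such as directed differentiation studies.
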