Addgene plasmid #141761: TFORF0940
Purpose: Lentiviral vector for overexpressing transcription factor ORFs with unique 24-bp barcodes. Barcodes facilitate identification of transcription factors in pooled screens.
Depositing lab: Feng Zhang. Depositing organization: Broad Institute. Publication: A transcription factor atlas of directed differentiation. Joung J, Ma S, Tay T, Geiger-Schuller KR, Kirchgatterer PC, Verdine VK, Guo B, Arias-Garcia MA, Allen WE, Singh A, Kuksenko O, Abudayyeh OO, Gootenberg JS, Fu Z, Macrae RK, Buenrostro JD, Regev A, Zhang F. Cell. 2023 Jan 5;186(1):209-229.e26. doi: 10.1016/j.cell.2022.11.026. PubMed 36608654.
Backbone
  Vector backbone: pLX_TRC317
  Backbone manufacturer: Broad Institute Genetic Perturbation Platform
  Backbone size w/o insert (bp): 8264
  Vector type: Mammalian Expression, Lentiviral
  Selectable markers: Puromycin
Growth in bacteria
  Bacterial resistance: Ampicillin, 100 μg/mL
  Growth temperature: 37°C
  Growth strain: NEB Stable
  Copy number: High Copy
Gene/Insert
  Gene/Insert name: ZNF639
  Species: H. sapiens (human)
  Insert size (bp): 1559
  Entrez Gene: ZNF639 (a.k.a. ZASC1, ANC-2H01, ANC_2H01, 6230400O18Rik)
  Promoter: EF1a
  Cloning method: Unknown
  Sequencing primers: 5′ GGGTGGAGACTGAAGTTAGGCCAG; 3′ CACATAGCGTAAAAGGAGCAACATAG
Terms and licenses: Academic/Nonprofit Terms; Industry Terms: Not Available to Industry
Depositor comments: XM_017006551,NM_001303426,NM_001303425,XM_017006552,XM_017006550,XM_017006553,NM_016331,ENST00000496856,ENST00000326361,ENST00000484866,ENST00000621687 . The transcription factor ORF portion of this plasmid was synthesized by Genewiz. Please test multiple small colonies in case of plasmid recombination. To make this collection available in a timely manner, a portion of this collection was not fully sequenced by Addgene. If an Addgene verified full plasmid sequence is not available, please contact us prior to placing an order to request the full sequence.
How to cite: TFORF0940 was a gift from Feng Zhang (Addgene plasmid # 141761 ; http://n2t.net/addgene:141761 ; RRID:Addgene_141761)
