>Addgene plasmid #141761 | TFORF0940 | depositor partial sequence | sequence record 277420 | Insert
ACCGCCACCATGAATGAGTATCCTAAAAAAAGAAAAAGGAAGACTCTACACCCTTCTCGTTATTCAGATT
CCTCTGGAATAAGCAGAATTGCAGATGGATTCAATGGAATTTTCTCTGATCATTGTTACAGTGTCTGTTC
TATGAGACAGCCAGATTTAAAATATTTTGACAACAAAGATGATGATTCTGATACCGAGACGTCAAATGAC
TTGCCAAAATTTGCAGATGGAATCAAGGCCAGAAACAGAAATCAGAACTACCTGGTTCCCAGTCCTGTAC
TTAGAATTCTAGACCACACTGCCTTTTCTACAGAAAAATCTGCTGATATTGTAATTTGTGATGAAGAGTG
TGACTCACCTGAATCAGTCAACCAGCAAACCCAAGAGGAGAGTCCTATAGAAGTTCACACTGCTGAAGAT
GTTCCAATTGCTGTAGAAGTGCATGCGATTTCTGAGGATTATGATATAGAGACAGAAAACAATTCCTCTG
AGAGTCTCCAAGACCAAACTGATGAAGAACCGCCAGCTAAACTTTGTAAAATTCTTGACAAGAGCCAAGC
TTTGAATGTGACTGCCCAGCAGAAATGGCCTTTACTGAGAGCTAATAGCAGTGGCCTCTATAAATGTGAA
CTTTGTGAGTTTAACAGCAAATATTTTTCTGACTTAAAGCAGCATATGATCCTGAAGCATAAACGTACTG
ATTCAAATGTGTGTCGAGTATGCAAGGAAAGTTTCTCTACCAATATGCTTCTGATAGAACATGCCAAACT
GCATGAAGAGGATCCCTACATTTGTAAATACTGTGATTATAAGACAGTAATTTTTGAGAACCTCAGCCAG
CACATTGCAGACACCCATTTTAGTGATCACCTCTATTGGTGTGAACAGTGTGATGTACAGTTCTCCTCAA
GCAGTGAACTCTACCTACATTTCCAGGAGCACAGCTGTGATGAACAGTACTTGTGTCAGTTCTGTGAACA
TGAAACTAATGATCCAGAAGACTTGCATAGCCATGTGGTAAATGAGCATGCATGTAAATTAATAGAGTTA
AGTGATAAGTATAACAATGGTGAACATGGACAGTATAGCCTCTTAAGCAAAATTACCTTTGACAAATGTA
AAAACTTCTTTGTATGTCAAGTATGTGGTTTTCGGAGTAGACTTCACACAAATGTTAACAGGCATGTTGC
TATTGAACATACAAAAATTTTTCCTCATGTTTGTGATGACTGTGGGAAAGGCTTTTCAAGTATGCTAGAA
TATTGCAAGCATTTAAATTCACATTTATCTGAAGGGATTTATTTATGTCAATATTGTGAATATTCAACAG
GACAAATTGAAGATCTTAAAATTCATCTAGATTTCAAGCATTCAGCTGACTTGCCTCATAAATGTAGTGA
CTGCTTGATGAGGTTTGGAAATGAAAGGGAATTAATAAGTCACCTTCCAGTCCATGAGACAACTTAGTAA
TGAACTAGTCCGTAACTTGAAAGTATTTCGATTTCTTGGCTTTATATATCTTGTGGAAAGGACGATCAGT
CACCTGGAAGCTTACCATC
