>Addgene plasmid #141761 | TFORF0940 | depositor partial sequence | sequence record 277421 | Barcode
TCAGTCACCTGGAAGCTTACCATC
